Addgene plasmid #175140: pLV Tmx4-V5 C209A
Purpose: Lentiviral expression of V5-tagged mouse Tmx4
Depositing lab: Larry Gerace. Depositing organization: Scripps California (The Scripps Research Institute). Publication: Comparative membrane proteomics reveals diverse cell regulators concentrated at the nuclear envelope. Cheng LC, Zhang X, Baboo S, Nguyen JA, Martinez-Bartolome S, Loose E, Diedrich J, Yates JR 3rd, Gerace L. Life Sci Alliance. 2023 Jul 11;6(9):e202301998. doi: 10.26508/lsa.202301998. Print 2023 Sep. PubMed 37433644.
Backbone
  Vector backbone: pLV-EF1a-IRES-Puro
  Backbone manufacturer: Tobias Meyer (Addgene plasmid # 85132)
  Vector type: Mammalian Expression, Lentiviral
Growth in bacteria
  Bacterial resistance: Ampicillin, 100 μg/mL
  Growth temperature: 30°C
  Growth strain: NEB Stable
  Copy number: High Copy
Gene/Insert
  Gene/Insert name: Tmx4 (alt names: D2Bwg1356e; Kiaa1162)
  Species: M. musculus (mouse)
  Mutation: C209A
  Entrez Gene: Tmx4 (a.k.a. 2810417D04Rik, 4930500L08Rik, AI843224, AW046784, D2Bwg1356e, Txndc13, mKIAA1162)
  Tag / fusion protein: V5 (N terminal on insert)
  Cloning method: Gibson Cloning
Terms and licenses: Academic/Nonprofit Terms; Industry Terms: Not Available to Industry
How to cite: pLV Tmx4-V5 C209A was a gift from Larry Gerace (Addgene plasmid # 175140 ; http://n2t.net/addgene:175140 ; RRID:Addgene_175140)
