[The description below was written by a language model from this plasmid's Addgene catalogue record and pLannotate feature annotations shown in this document.]
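Description:
pLV Tmx4-V5 C209A is an HIV-1-derived lentiviral transfer plasmid for mammalian expression, built by Gibson cloning into the pLV-EF1a-IRES-Puro backbone. In bacteria it is maintained through a high-copy ColE1/pUC-type origin and selected with ampicillin via the β-lactamase gene. Remnants of a lac promoter/operator region and an SV40 poly(A) signal lie in the plasmid backbone outside the viral unit. The viral portion is flanked by two LTR elements, both annotated as truncated HIV-1 LTRs with adjacent nef-derived fragments. It also carries the Ψ packaging signal with a partial gag sequence, the Rev response element for Rev-dependent nuclear export of the genomic RNA, and the cPPT/CTS element that aids nuclear import of the reverse-transcribed genome. Viral proteins are not encoded intact, so packaging functions must be supplied in trans.

The payload is a bicistronic cassette driven by the human EF-1α core promoter with its intron A. The first cistron encodes mouse Tmx4 (also known as Txndc13), a thioredoxin-related transmembrane protein, carrying a C209A substitution and a V5 epitope tag. The catalogue lists the tag as N-terminal, but the feature table places the V5 sequence just downstream of the Tmx4 coding region, consistent with the construct name and a C-terminal fusion. An EMCV IRES then directs translation of puromycin N-acetyltransferase from the same transcript, so puromycin selection enriches for transduced cells expressing the tagged protein. A WPRE downstream enhances transcript stability and expression. The stated purpose is lentiviral expression of V5-tagged mouse Tmx4. The record does not explain the functional rationale for the cysteine mutation, although the associated study concerns proteins concentrated at the nuclear envelope.
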