Features (pLannotate 1.2.2; 24 found; start..end, strand, type, name):
    377..634     +  LTR            5' LTR (truncated): truncated 5' long terminal repeat (LTR) from HIV-1
    681..806     +  misc_feature   HIV-1 Ψ: packaging signal of human immunodeficiency virus type 1
    790..1128    +  CDS            HIV-1 gag (fragment): gag protein from human immunodeficiency virus 1; gag
   1303..1536    +  misc_feature   RRE: The Rev response element (RRE) of HIV-1 allows for Rev-dependent mRNA export from the nucleus to the cytoplasm.
   1913..2013    +  CDS            Rev (fragment): human immunodeficiency virus 1 (HIV-1) Rev protein; rev; enhances nuclear export of unspliced and incompletely spliced viral mRNAs
   2028..2143    +  misc_feature   cPPT/CTS: central polypurine tract and central termination sequence of HIV-1 (lacking the first T)
   2221..2432    +  promoter       EF-1α core promoter: core promoter for human elongation factor EF-1α
   2433..3371    +  intron         EF-1α intron A: intron upstream of the start codon of human EF-1α
   3408..4412    +  CDS            Tmx4: TMX4_MOUSE - Also known as D2Bwg1356e, Kiaa1162, Txndc13. Experimental evidence at protein level: Swiss-Prot protein existence level 1. From Mus musculus (Mouse).
   4440..4481    +  CDS            V5 tag: epitope tag from simian virus 5
   4606..5167    +  misc_feature   IRES: internal ribosome entry site (IRES) of the encephalomyocarditis virus (EMCV)
   5170..5769    +  CDS            PuroR: puromycin N-acetyltransferase; pac from Streptomyces alboniger; confers resistance to puromycin
   5793..6381    +  misc_feature   WPRE: woodchuck hepatitis virus posttranscriptional regulatory element
   6398..6916    +  CDS            nef (fragment): NEF_HV1BR - Experimental evidence at protein level: Swiss-Prot protein existence level 1. Extracellular Nef protein targets CD4(+) T-lymphocytes for apoptosis by interacting with CXCR4 surface receptors (PubMed:14990729). From Human immunodeficiency virus type 1 group M subtype B (isolate BRU/LAI) (HIV-1).
   6964..7221    +  LTR            5' LTR (truncated): truncated 5' long terminal repeat (LTR) from HIV-1
   7373..7389    -  protein_bind   lac operator: The lac repressor binds to the lac operator to inhibit transcription in E. coli. This inhibition can be relieved by adding lactose or isopropyl-β-D-thiogalactopyranoside (IPTG). lac repressor encoded by lacI
   7397..7427    -  promoter       lac promoter: promoter for the E. coli lac operon
   7442..7463    -  protein_bind   CAP binding site: CAP binding activates transcription in the presence of cAMP. E. coli catabolite activator protein
   7476..7568    -  CDS            lacI (fragment): lac repressor; lacI; The lac repressor binds to the lac operator to inhibit transcription in E. coli. This inhibition can be relieved by adding lactose or isopropyl-β-D-thiogalactopyranoside (IPTG).
   7751..8339    -  rep_origin     ori: high-copy-number ColE1/pMB1/pBR322/pUC origin of replication
   8510..9370    -  CDS            AmpR: β-lactamase; bla; confers resistance to ampicillin, carbenicillin, and related antibiotics
   9371..9475    -  promoter       AmpR promoter: bla
   9523..9657    +  polyA_signal   SV40 poly(A) signal: SV40 polyadenylation signal
   9824..329     +  CDS            nef (fragment) (across the origin): NEF_HV1BR - Experimental evidence at protein level: Swiss-Prot protein existence level 1. Extracellular Nef protein targets CD4(+) T-lymphocytes for apoptosis by interacting with CXCR4 surface receptors (PubMed:14990729). From Human immunodeficiency virus type 1 group M subtype B (isolate BRU/LAI) (HIV-1).
>Addgene plasmid #175140 | pLV Tmx4-V5 C209A | addgene full sequence | sequence record 352058 | Addgene NGS Result
TGGAAGGGCTAATTCACTCCCAAAGAAGACAAGATATCCTTGATCTGTGGATCTACCACACACAAGGCTA
CTTCCCTGATTAGCAGAACTACACACCAGGGCCAGGGGTCAGATATCCACTGACCTTTGGATGGTGCTAC
AAGCTAGTACCAGTTGAGCCAGATAAGGTAGAAGAGGCCAATAAAGGAGAGAACACCAGCTTGTTACACC
CTGTGAGCCTGCATGGGATGGATGACCCGGAGAGAGAAGTGTTAGAGTGGAGGTTTGACAGCCGCCTAGC
ATTTCATCACGTGGCCCGAGAGCTGCATCCGGAGTACTTCAAGAACTGCTGATATCGAGCTTGCTACAAG
GGACTTTCCGCTGGGGACTTTCCAGGGAGGCGTGGCCTGGGCGGGACTGGGGAGTGGCGAGCCCTCAGAT
CCTGCATATAAGCAGCTGCTTTTTGCCTGTACTGGGTCTCTCTGGTTAGACCAGATCTGAGCCTGGGAGC
TCTCTGGCTAACTAGGGAACCCACTGCTTAAGCCTCAATAAAGCTTGCCTTGAGTGCTTCAAGTAGTGTG
TGCCCGTCTGTTGTGTGACTCTGGTAACTAGAGATCCCTCAGACCCTTTTAGTCAGTGTGGAAAATCTCT
AGCAGTGGCGCCCGAACAGGGACTTGAAAGCGAAAGGGAAACCAGAGGAGCTCTCTCGACGCAGGACTCG
GCTTGCTGAAGCGCGCACGGCAAGAGGCGAGGGGCGGCGACTGGTGAGTACGCCAAAAATTTTGACTAGC
GGAGGCTAGAAGGAGAGAGATGGGTGCGAGAGCGTCAGTATTAAGCGGGGGAGAATTAGATCGCGATGGG
AAAAAATTCGGTTAAGGCCAGGGGGAAAGAAAAAATATAAATTAAAACATATAGTATGGGCAAGCAGGGA
GCTAGAACGATTCGCAGTTAATCCTGGCCTGTTAGAAACATCAGAAGGCTGTAGACAAATACTGGGACAG
CTACAACCATCCCTTCAGACAGGATCAGAAGAACTTAGATCATTATATAATACAGTAGCAACCCTCTATT
GTGTGCATCAAAGGATAGAGATAAAAGACACCAAGGAAGCTTTAGACAAGATAGAGGAAGAGCAAAACAA
AAGTAAGACCACCGCACAGCAAGCGGCCGGCCGCTGATCTTCAGACCTGGAGGAGGAGATATGAGGGACA
ATTGGAGAAGTGAATTATATAAATATAAAGTAGTAAAAATTGAACCATTAGGAGTAGCACCCACCAAGGC
AAAGAGAAGAGTGGTGCAGAGAGAAAAAAGAGCAGTGGGAATAGGAGCTTTGTTCCTTGGGTTCTTGGGA
GCAGCAGGAAGCACTATGGGCGCAGCGTCAATGACGCTGACGGTACAGGCCAGACAATTATTGTCTGGTA
TAGTGCAGCAGCAGAACAATTTGCTGAGGGCTATTGAGGCGCAACAGCATCTGTTGCAACTCACAGTCTG
GGGCATCAAGCAGCTCCAGGCAAGAATCCTGGCTGTGGAAAGATACCTAAAGGATCAACAGCTCCTGGGG
ATTTGGGGTTGCTCTGGAAAACTCATTTGCACCACTGCTGTGCCTTGGAATGCTAGTTGGAGTAATAAAT
CTCTGGAACAGATTTGGAATCACACGACCTGGATGGAGTGGGACAGAGAAATTAACAATTACACAAGCTT
AATACACTCCTTAATTGAAGAATCGCAAAACCAGCAAGAAAAGAATGAACAAGAATTATTGGAATTAGAT
AAATGGGCAAGTTTGTGGAATTGGTTTAACATAACAAATTGGCTGTGGTATATAAAATTATTCATAATGA
TAGTAGGAGGCTTGGTAGGTTTAAGAATAGTTTTTGCTGTACTTTCTATAGTGAATAGAGTTAGGCAGGG
ATATTCACCATTATCGTTTCAGACCCACCTCCCAACCCCGAGGGGACCCGACAGGCCCGAAGGAATAGAA
GAAGAAGGTGGAGAGAGAGACAGAGACAGATCCATTCGATTAGTGAACGGATCTCGACGGTATCGCCTTT
AAAAGAAAAGGGGGGATTGGGGGGTACAGTGCAGGGGAAAGAATAGTAGACATAATAGCAACAGACATAC
AAACTAAAGAATTACAAAAACAAATTACAAAAATTCAAAATTTTCGGGTTTATTACAGGGACAGCAGAGA
TCCAGTTTATCGATGAGGCCCTTTCGTCTTCACTCGAGGTGCCCGTCAGTGGGCAGAGCGCACATCGCCC
ACAGTCCCCGAGAAGTTGGGGGGAGGGGTCGGCAATTGAACCGGTGCCTAGAGAAGGTGGCGCGGGGTAA
ACTGGGAAAGTGATGTCGTGTACTGGCTCCGCCTTTTTCCCGAGGGTGGGGGAGAACCGTATATAAGTGC
AGTAGTCGCCGTGAACGTTCTTTTTCGCAACGGGTTTGCCGCCAGAACACAGGTAAGTGCCGTGTGTGGT
TCCCGCGGGCCTGGCCTCTTTACGGGTTATGGCCCTTGCGTGCCTTGAATTACTTCCACCTGGCTGCAGT
ACGTGATTCTTGATCCCGAGCTTCGGGTTGGAAGTGGGTGGGAGAGTTCGAGGCCTTGCGCTTAAGGAGC
CCCTTCGCCTCGTGCTTGAGTTGAGGCCTGGCCTGGGCGCTGGGGCCGCCGCGTGCGAATCTGGTGGCAC
CTTCGCGCCTGTCTCGCTGCTTTCGATAAGTCTCTAGCCATTTAAAATTTTTGATGACCTGCTGCGACGC
TTTTTTTCTGGCAAGATAGTCTTGTAAATGCGGGCCAAGATCTGCACACTGGTATTTCGGTTTTTGGGGC
CGCGGGCGGCGACGGGGCCCGTGCGTCCCAGCGCACATGTTCGGCGAGGCGGGGCCTGCGAGCGCGGCCA
CCGAGAATCGGACGGGGGTAGTCTCAAGCTGGCCGGCCTGCTCTGGTGCCTGGCCTCGCGCCGCCGTGTA
TCGCCCCGCCCTGGGCGGCAAGGCTGGCCCGGTCGGCACCAGTTGCGTGAGCGGAAAGATGGCCGCTTCC
CGGCCCTGCTGCAGGGAGCTCAAAATGGAGGACGCGGCGCTCGGGAGAGCGGGCGGGTGAGTCACCCACA
CAAAGGAAAAGGGCCTTTCCGTCCTCAGCCGTCGCTTCATGTGACTCCACGGAGTACCGGGCGCCGTCCA
GGCACCTCGATTAGTTCTCGAGCTTTTGGAGTACGTCGTCTTTAGGTTGGGGGGAGGGGTTTTATGCGAT
GGAGTTTCCCCACACTGAGTGGGTGGAGACTGAAGTTAGGCCAGCTTGGCACTTGATGTAATTCTCCTTG
GAATTTGCCCTTTTTGAGTTTGGATCTTGGTTCATTCTCAAGCCTCAGACAGTGGTTCAAAGTTTTTTTC
TTCCATTTCAGGTGTCGTGAGGATCCGCCATCGGCCCGCCCGCCGCCATGACAGGCGGCTTCTGCGTCCC
GGTACTCCTGGCCGCCTGGCTCGCAGCGGCAGCGGCCGAGGGTCTCGAGCAGGCCGCGCTGCCGGCCGAG
GAGAGCCGTGTGCAGCCCATGACCGCCTCCAACTGGACGCTGGTGATGGAGGGCGAGTGGATGCTGAAAT
TTTATGCTCCATGGTGTCCATCCTGCCAGCAGACTGATTCTGAATGGGAGACTTTTGCAAAGAATGGAGA
AACACTTCAGATCAGTGTGGGAAAGGTGGATGTCATTCAAGAGCCAGGTTTGAGTGGCCGCTTCTTTGTC
ACCACTCTCCCAGCATTTTTTCATGCAAAAGATGGGATATTCCGCCGTTACCGTGGTCCAGGAATCTATG
AAGATTTACAGAATTACATATTAGAGAAGAAATGGCAATCAGTTGAGCCTCTCACTGGCTGGAAGTCCCC
AGCCTCTCTAACGATGTCTGGAATGGCTGGTCTTTTTAGCATCTCTGGCAAGATTTGGCACCTTCACAAC
TATTTCACAGTGACCCTTGGAATTCCTGCATGGTGTTCTTACGTTTTTTTCGTCATTGCCACATTGGTGT
TTGGCCTGTTCATGGGTCTGATCCTGGTGGTGATTTCAGAAGCGTTCTGTGTGCCTCTTCCAAGAGCTTC
CTCTGAACGCTGTGAGCAGGAGCAGAGTACTGGAGAGGCTCAAGGAGCTGAGCAGCTACAGGATGCAGAG
GAAGAAAAGGATGACTCAAATGAAGAAGAAAACAAAGACAGTCTTGTGGATGATGAGGAAGAGAAAGAGG
ACATTGGAGATGAGGATGAAGGAGAAGAAGATGAGGAAGAGGACAACTTGGCAGGCATCATGGCTGAGGA
GAGAAGTGACACCAACGAGCGAGCAGTTGTGAAGGAGGGTAGTGTGTCCCCAAAGGAGGACGGAGCTCAC
CCAGCTGACACTCAGGACGTGGTGGAAGACGCCCTGAGGCAGCGCAAGAGTCAGAATGCCAACAAGGGAT
CTGGTGGGCCGGGCGGGGGTGGCGGGGGAGGTAAGCCTATCCCTAACCCTCTCCTCGGTCTCGATTCTAC
GTGAGTTTAAACTTCGAAACGCGTGAATTCCTCGAGGGCGGCCGCTCTAGAGTCGACGGGCCGCGGTAAC
AATTGTTAACTAACTTAAGCTAGCAACGGTTTCCCTCTAGCGGGATCAATTCCGCCCCCCCCCCCTAACG
TTACTGGCCGAAGCCGCTTGGAATAAGGCCGGTGTGCGTTTGTCTATATGTTATTTTCCACCATATTGCC
GTCTTTTGGCAATGTGAGGGCCCGGAAACCTGGCCCTGTCTTCTTGACGAGCATTCCTAGGGGTCTTTCC
CCTCTCGCCAAAGGAATGCAAGGTCTGTTGAATGTCGTGAAGGAAGCAGTTCCTCTGGAAGCTTCTTGAA
GACAAACAACGTCTGTAGCGACCCTTTGCAGGCAGCGGAACCCCCCACCTGGCGACAGGTGCCTCTGCGG
CCAAAAGCCACGTGTATAAGATACACCTGCAAAGGCGGCACAACCCCAGTGCCACGTTGTGAGTTGGATA
GTTGTGGAAAGAGTCAAATGGCTCTCCTCAAGCGTATTCAACAAGGGGCTGAAGGATGCCCAGAAGGTAC
CCCATTGTATGGGATCTGATCTGGGGCCTCGGTGCACATGCTTTACATGTGTTTAGTCGAGGTTAAAAAA
ACGTCTAGGCCCCCCGAACCACGGGGACGTGGTTTTCCTTTGAAAAACACGATAATACCATGACCGAGTA
CAAGCCCACGGTGCGCCTCGCCACCCGCGACGACGTCCCCAGGGCCGTACGCACCCTCGCCGCCGCGTTC
GCCGACTACCCCGCCACGCGCCACACCGTCGATCCGGACCGCCACATCGAGCGGGTCACCGAGCTGCAAG
AACTCTTCCTCACGCGCGTCGGGCTCGACATCGGCAAGGTGTGGGTCGCGGACGACGGCGCCGCGGTGGC
GGTCTGGACCACGCCGGAGAGCGTCGAAGCGGGGGCGGTGTTCGCCGAGATCGGCCCGCGCATGGCCGAG
TTGAGCGGTTCCCGGCTGGCCGCGCAGCAACAGATGGAAGGCCTCCTGGCGCCGCACCGGCCCAAGGAGC
CCGCGTGGTTCCTGGCCACCGTCGGCGTCTCGCCCGACCACCAGGGCAAGGGTCTGGGCAGCGCCGTCGT
GCTCCCCGGAGTGGAGGCGGCCGAGCGCGCCGGGGTGCCCGCCTTCCTGGAGACCTCCGCGCCCCGCAAC
CTCCCCTTCTACGAGCGGCTCGGCTTCACCGTCACCGCCGACGTCGAGGTGCCCGAAGGACCGCGCACCT
GGTGCATGACCCGCAAGCCCGGTGCCTGACCCGGGCGGGGCGCGTCTGGAACAATCAACCTCTGGATTAC
AAAATTTGTGAAAGATTGACTGGTATTCTTAACTATGTTGCTCCTTTTACGCTATGTGGATACGCTGCTT
TAATGCCTTTGTATCATGCTATTGCTTCCCGTATGGCTTTCATTTTCTCCTCCTTGTATAAATCCTGGTT
GCTGTCTCTTTATGAGGAGTTGTGGCCCGTTGTCAGGCAACGTGGCGTGGTGTGCACTGTGTTTGCTGAC
GCAACCCCCACTGGTTGGGGCATTGCCACCACCTGTCAGCTCCTTTCCGGGACTTTCGCTTTCCCCCTCC
CTATTGCCACGGCGGAACTCATCGCCGCCTGCCTTGCCCGCTGCTGGACAGGGGCTCGGCTGTTGGGCAC
TGACAATTCCGTGGTGTTGTCGGGGAAGCTGACGTCCTTTCCATGGCTGCTCGCCTGTGTTGCCACCTGG
ATTCTGCGCGGGACGTCCTTCTGCTACGTCCCTTCGGCCCTCAATCCAGCGGACCTTCCTTCCCGCGGCC
TGCTGCCGGCTCTGCGGCCTCTTCCGCGTCTTCGCCTTCGCCCTCAGACGAGTCGGATCTCCCTTTGGGC
CGCCTCCCCGCCTGGAATTAATTCTGCAGTCGAGACCTAGAAAAACATGGAGCAATCACAAGTAGCAATA
CAGCAGCTACCAATGCTGATTGTGCCTGGCTAGAAGCACAAGAGGAGGAGGAGGTGGGTTTTCCAGTCAC
ACCTCAGGTACCTTTAAGACCAATGACTTACAAGGCAGCTGTAGATCTTAGCCACTTTTTAAAAGAAAAG
AGGGGACTGGAAGGGCTAATTCACTCCCAACGAAGACAAGATATCCTTGATCTGTGGATCTACCACACAC
AAGGCTACTTCCCTGATTAGCAGAACTACACACCAGGGCCAGGGGTCAGATATCCACTGACCTTTGGATG
GTGCTACAAGCTAGTACCAGTTGAGCCAGATAAGGTAGAAGAGGCCAATAAAGGAGAGAACACCAGCTTG
TTACACCCTGTGAGCCTGCATGGGATGGATGACCCGGAGAGAGAAGTGTTAGAGTGGAGGTTTGACAGCC
GCCTAGCATTTCATCACGTGGCCCGAGAGCTGCATCCGGAGTACTTCAAGAACTGCTGATATCGAGCTTG
CTACAAGGGACTTTCCGCTGGGGACTTTCCAGGGAGGCGTGGCCTGGGCGGGACTGGGGAGTGGCGAGCC
CTCAGATCCTGCATATAAGCAGCTGCTTTTTGCCTGTACTGGGTCTCTCTGGTTAGACCAGATCTGAGCC
TGGGAGCTCTCTGGCTAACTAGGGAACCCACTGCTTAAGCCTCAATAAAGCTTGCCTTGAGTGCTTCAAG
TAGTGTGTGCCCGTCTGTTGTGTGACTCTGGTAACTAGAGATCCCTCAGACCCTTTTAGTCAGTGTGGAA
AATCTCTAGCAGTAGTAGTTCATGTCATCTTATTATTCAGTATTTATAACTTGCAAAGAAATGAATATCA
GAGAGTGAGAGGCCTTGACATTGCTAGCGTTTACCGTCGACCTCTAGCTAGAGCTTGGCGTAATCATGGT
CATAGCTGTTTCCTGTGTGAAATTGTTATCCGCTCACAATTCCACACAACATACGAGCCGGAAGCATAAA
GTGTAAAGCCTGGGGTGCCTAATGAGTGAGCTAACTCACATTAATTGCGTTGCGCTCACTGCCCGCTTTC
CAGTCGGGAAACCTGTCGTGCCAGCTGCATTAATGAATCGGCCAACGCGCGGGGAGAGGCGGTTTGCGTA
TTGGGCGCTCTTCCGCTTCCTCGCTCACTGACTCGCTGCGCTCGGTCGTTCGGCTGCGGCGAGCGGTATC
AGCTCACTCAAAGGCGGTAATACGGTTATCCACAGAATCAGGGGATAACGCAGGAAAGAACATGTGAGCA
AAAGGCCAGCAAAAGGCCAGGAACCGTAAAAAGGCCGCGTTGCTGGCGTTTTTCCATAGGCTCCGCCCCC
CTGACGAGCATCACAAAAATCGACGCTCAAGTCAGAGGTGGCGAAACCCGACAGGACTATAAAGATACCA
GGCGTTTCCCCCTGGAAGCTCCCTCGTGCGCTCTCCTGTTCCGACCCTGCCGCTTACCGGATACCTGTCC
GCCTTTCTCCCTTCGGGAAGCGTGGCGCTTTCTCATAGCTCACGCTGTAGGTATCTCAGTTCGGTGTAGG
TCGTTCGCTCCAAGCTGGGCTGTGTGCACGAACCCCCCGTTCAGCCCGACCGCTGCGCCTTATCCGGTAA
CTATCGTCTTGAGTCCAACCCGGTAAGACACGACTTATCGCCACTGGCAGCAGCCACTGGTAACAGGATT
AGCAGAGCGAGGTATGTAGGCGGTGCTACAGAGTTCTTGAAGTGGTGGCCTAACTACGGCTACACTAGAA
GAACAGTATTTGGTATCTGCGCTCTGCTGAAGCCAGTTACCTTCGGAAAAAGAGTTGGTAGCTCTTGATC
CGGCAAACAAACCACCGCTGGTAGCGGTGGTTTTTTTGTTTGCAAGCAGCAGATTACGCGCAGAAAAAAA
GGATCTCAAGAAGATCCTTTGATCTTTTCTACGGGGTCTGACGCTCAGTGGAACGAAAACTCACGTTAAG
GGATTTTGGTCATGAGATTATCAAAAAGGATCTTCACCTAGATCCTTTTAAATTAAAAATGAAGTTTTAA
ATCAATCTAAAGTATATATGAGTAAACTTGGTCTGACAGTTACCAATGCTTAATCAGTGAGGCACCTATC
TCAGCGATCTGTCTATTTCGTTCATCCATAGTTGCCTGACTCCCCGTCGTGTAGATAACTACGATACGGG
AGGGCTTACCATCTGGCCCCAGTGCTGCAATGATACCGCGAGACCCACGCTCACCGGCTCCAGATTTATC
AGCAATAAACCAGCCAGCCGGAAGGGCCGAGCGCAGAAGTGGTCCTGCAACTTTATCCGCCTCCATCCAG
TCTATTAATTGTTGCCGGGAAGCTAGAGTAAGTAGTTCGCCAGTTAATAGTTTGCGCAACGTTGTTGCCA
TTGCTACAGGCATCGTGGTGTCACGCTCGTCGTTTGGTATGGCTTCATTCAGCTCCGGTTCCCAACGATC
AAGGCGAGTTACATGATCCCCCATGTTGTGCAAAAAAGCGGTTAGCTCCTTCGGTCCTCCGATCGTTGTC
AGAAGTAAGTTGGCCGCAGTGTTATCACTCATGGTTATGGCAGCACTGCATAATTCTCTTACTGTCATGC
CATCCGTAAGATGCTTTTCTGTGACTGGTGAGTACTCAACCAAGTCATTCTGAGAATAGTGTATGCGGCG
ACCGAGTTGCTCTTGCCCGGCGTCAATACGGGATAATACCGCGCCACATAGCAGAACTTTAAAAGTGCTC
ATCATTGGAAAACGTTCTTCGGGGCGAAAACTCTCAAGGATCTTACCGCTGTTGAGATCCAGTTCGATGT
AACCCACTCGTGCACCCAACTGATCTTCAGCATCTTTTACTTTCACCAGCGTTTCTGGGTGAGCAAAAAC
AGGAAGGCAAAATGCCGCAAAAAAGGGAATAAGGGCGACACGGAAATGTTGAATACTCATACTCTTCCTT
TTTCAATATTATTGAAGCATTTATCAGGGTTATTGTCTCATGAGCGGATACATATTTGAATGTATTTAGA
AAAATAAACAAATAGGGGTTCCGCGCACATTTCCCCGAAAAGTGCCACCTGACGTCGACGGATCGGGAGA
TCAACTTGTTTATTGCAGCTTATAATGGTTACAAATAAAGCAATAGCATCACAAATTTCACAAATAAAGC
ATTTTTTTCACTGCATTCTAGTTGTGGTTTGTCCAAACTCATCAATGTATCTTATCATGTCTGGATCAAC
TGGATAACTCAAGCTAACCAAAATCATCCCAAACTTCCCACCCCATACCCTATTACCACTGCCAATTACC
TGTGGTTTCATTTACTCTAAACCTGTGATTCCTCTGAATTATTTTCATTTTAAAGAAATTGTATTTGTTA
AATATGTACTACAAACTTAGTAGT
